Addgene plasmid #122973: pQL17 CIBN-BoNT(147-441)
Purpose: Expresses AtCIB1 (residues 1-170, NLS deleted) fused to botulinum toxin B (residues 147-441)
Depositing lab: Chandra Tucker. Publication: A Photoactivatable Botulinum Neurotoxin for Inducible Control of Neurotransmission. Liu Q, Sinnen BL, Boxer EE, Schneider MW, Grybko MJ, Buchta WC, Gibson ES, Wysoczynski CL, Ford CP, Gottschalk A, Aoto J, Tucker CL, Kennedy MJ. Neuron. 2019 Jan 15. pii: S0896-6273(19)30003-0. doi: 10.1016/j.neuron.2019.01.002. PubMed 30704911.
Backbone
  Vector backbone: pmCherryC1
  Backbone manufacturer: Clontech
  Vector type: Mammalian Expression
Growth in bacteria
  Bacterial resistance: Kanamycin, 50 μg/mL
  Growth temperature: 37°C
  Growth strain: DH5alpha
  Copy number: High Copy
Gene/Insert
  Gene/Insert name: botulinum toxin B
  Promoter: CMV
  Tag / fusion protein: CIBN (1-170 of arabidopsis CIB1, NLS-deleted) (N terminal on insert)
  Cloning method: Restriction Enzyme; 5′ cloning site Xho I (not destroyed); 3′ cloning site Xma I (not destroyed)
  Sequencing primers: 5′ CMV
Terms and licenses: Academic/Nonprofit Terms; Industry Terms: Not Available to Industry
How to cite: pQL17 CIBN-BoNT(147-441) was a gift from Chandra Tucker (Addgene plasmid # 122973)
