[The description below was written by a language model from this plasmid's Addgene catalogue record and pLannotate feature annotations shown in this document.]
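Description:
pQL17 CIBN-BoNT(147-441) is a mammalian expression plasmid built on the Clontech pmCherryC1 backbone. It is propagated in E. coli at high copy from a pUC/ColE1-type origin and selected with kanamycin. The NeoR/KanR (Tn5 aminoglycoside phosphotransferase) gene is preceded by both a bacterial bla promoter and the SV40 early promoter and followed by an HSV TK polyadenylation signal, so the same marker could also give G418 resistance in mammalian cells. An f1 origin is present as well. The short "ble", bGH poly(A) and SV40 large T antigen hits in the feature table are small fragments, most likely backbone remnants rather than functional elements.

The payload is driven by the CMV immediate-early enhancer and promoter and terminated by an SV40 poly(A) signal. The catalogue entry mentions only the CIBN–toxin fusion, but the annotated sequence shows a bicistronic layout. An mCherry coding sequence comes first, then a picornavirus IRES, then CIBN (residues 1–170 of Arabidopsis CIB1 with the nuclear localisation signal deleted). CIBN sits upstream of, and by the record is fused to, a fragment of botulinum neurotoxin B covering residues 147–441. In this arrangement mCherry would serve as a separate red fluorescent marker of transfected cells, while the IRES allows independent translation of the CIBN-BoNT fusion.

CIBN binds cryptochrome 2 (CRY2) that has absorbed blue light. This plasmid therefore appears to supply one half of a light-inducible dimerisation system in which a partial toxin fragment is brought together with a complementary partner. The associated publication describes a photoactivatable botulinum neurotoxin for inducible control of neurotransmission, but the partner construct is not described in this record.
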