Features (pLannotate 1.2.2; 16 found; start..end, strand, type, name):
     61..364     +  enhancer       CMV enhancer: human cytomegalovirus immediate early enhancer
    365..568     +  promoter       CMV promoter: human cytomegalovirus (CMV) immediate early promoter
    613..1320    +  CDS            mCherry: mCherry is a basic (constitutively fluorescent) red fluorescent protein published in 2004, derived from Discosoma sp.. It is reported to be a very rapidly-maturing monomer with low acid sensitivity.
   1669..1917    +  ncRNA          IRES Picorna: Accession: RF00229 - Picornavirus internal ribosome entry site (IRES)
   1950..2459    +  CDS            CIBN: N-terminal portion of the CIB1 transcription factor from Arabidopsis thaliana binds to CRY2 (cryptochrome 2) that has absorbed blue light (Kennedy et al., 2010)
   2508..3404    +  CDS            botB (fragment): BXB_CLOBK - Experimental evidence at protein level: Swiss-Prot protein existence level 1. [Botulinum neurotoxin B heavy chain]: Responsible for host epithelial cell transcytosis, host nerve cell targeting and translocation of light chain (LC) into host cytosol. Composed of 3 subdomains; the translocation domain (TD), and N-terminus and C- terminus of the receptor-binding domain (RBD). The RBD is responsible for the adherence of the toxin to the cell surface. It simultaneously recognizes 2 coreceptors; polysialated gangliosides and host synaptotagmin-1 and -2 (SYT1 and SYT2) which bind simultan
   3422..3506    +  CDS            large T antigen (fragment): large T antigen from SV40 (simian virus 40)
   3529..3650    +  polyA_signal   SV40 poly(A) signal: SV40 polyadenylation signal
   3684..4112    -  rep_origin     f1 ori (sequence partly withheld): f1 bacteriophage origin of replication; arrow indicates direction of (+) strand synthesis
   4139..4243    +  promoter       AmpR promoter: bla
   4245..4602    +  promoter       SV40 promoter: SV40 enhancer and early promoter
   4637..5431    +  CDS            NeoR/KanR: aminoglycoside phosphotransferase from Tn5; aph(3')-II (or nptII); confers resistance to neomycin, kanamycin, and G418 (Geneticin®)
   5452..5604    +  CDS            ble (fragment): BLE_KLEPN - Experimental evidence at protein level: Swiss-Prot protein existence level 1. Binding protein with a strong affinity to the bleomycin family of antibiotics. Binds to CL990; an antimitotic-antibiotic compound. From Klebsiella pneumoniae.
   5663..5710    +  polyA_signal   HSV TK poly(A) signal: herpes simplex virus thymidine kinase polyadenylation signal (Cole and Stacy, 1985)
   5801..5817    -  polyA_signal   bGH poly(A) signal (fragment): bovine growth hormone polyadenylation signal
   6039..6627    +  rep_origin     ori: high-copy-number ColE1/pMB1/pBR322/pUC origin of replication
>Addgene plasmid #122973 | pQL17 CIBN-BoNT(147-441) | addgene full sequence | sequence record 242824 | Addgene NGS Result
TAGTTATTAATAGTAATCAATTACGGGGTCATTAGTTCATAGCCCATATATGGAGTTCCGCGTTACATAA
CTTACGGTAAATGGCCCGCCTGGCTGACCGCCCAACGACCCCCGCCCATTGACGTCAATAATGACGTATG
TTCCCATAGTAACGCCAATAGGGACTTTCCATTGACGTCAATGGGTGGAGTATTTACGGTAAACTGCCCA
CTTGGCAGTACATCAAGTGTATCATATGCCAAGTACGCCCCCTATTGACGTCAATGACGGTAAATGGCCC
GCCTGGCATTATGCCCAGTACATGACCTTATGGGACTTTCCTACTTGGCAGTACATCTACGTATTAGTCA
TCGCTATTACCATGGTGATGCGGTTTTGGCAGTACATCAATGGGCGTGGATAGCGGTTTGACTCACGGGG
ATTTCCAAGTCTCCACCCCATTGACGTCAATGGGAGTTTGTTTTGGCACCAAAATCAACGGGACTTTCCA
AAATGTCGTAACAACTCCGCCCCATTGACGCAAATGGGCGGTAGGCGTGTACGGTGGGAGGTCTATATAA
GCAGAGCTGGTTTAGTGAACCGTCAGATCCGCTAGCGCTACCGGTCGCCACCATGGTGAGCAAGGGCGAG
GAGGATAACATGGCCATCATCAAGGAGTTCATGCGCTTCAAGGTGCACATGGAGGGCTCCGTGAACGGCC
ACGAGTTCGAGATCGAGGGCGAGGGCGAGGGCCGCCCCTACGAGGGCACCCAGACCGCCAAGCTGAAGGT
GACCAAGGGTGGCCCCCTGCCCTTCGCCTGGGACATCCTGTCCCCTCAGTTCATGTACGGCTCCAAGGCC
TACGTGAAGCACCCCGCCGACATCCCCGACTACTTGAAGCTGTCCTTCCCCGAGGGCTTCAAGTGGGAGC
GCGTGATGAACTTCGAGGACGGCGGCGTGGTGACCGTGACCCAGGACTCCTCCCTGCAGGACGGCGAGTT
CATCTACAAGGTGAAGCTGCGCGGCACCAACTTCCCCTCCGACGGCCCCGTAATGCAGAAGAAGACCATG
GGCTGGGAGGCCTCCTCCGAGCGGATGTACCCCGAGGACGGCGCCCTGAAGGGCGAGATCAAGCAGAGGC
TGAAGCTGAAGGACGGCGGCCACTACGACGCTGAGGTCAAGACCACCTACAAGGCCAAGAAGCCCGTGCA
GCTGCCCGGCGCCTACAACGTCAACATCAAGTTGGACATCACCTCCCACAACGAGGACTACACCATCGTG
GAACAGTACGAACGCGCCGAGGGCCGCCACTCCACCGGCGGCATGGACGAGCTGTACAAGTGTGGCGGCT
AGTACTCCGGTATTGCGGTACCCTTGTACGCCTGTTTTATACTCCCTTCCCGTAACTTAGACGCACAAAA
CCAAGTTCAATAGAAGGGGGTACAAACCAGTACCACCACGAACAAGCACTTCTGTTTCCCCGGTGATGTC
GTATAGACTGCTTGCGTGGTTGAAAGCGACGGATCCGTTATCCGCTTATGTACTTCGAGAAGCCCAGTAC
CACCTCGGAATCTTCGATGCGTTGCGCTCAGCACTCAACCCCAGAGTGTAGCTTAGGCTGATGAGTCTGG
ACATCCCTCACCGGTGACGGTGGTCCAGGCTGCGTTGGCGGCCTACCTATGGCTAACGCCATGGGACGCT
AGTTGTGAACAAGGTGTGAAGAGCCTATTGAGCTACATAAGAATCCTCCGGCCCCTGAATGCGGCTAATC
CCAACCTCGGAGCAGGTGGTCACAAACCAGTGATTGGCCTGTCGTAACGCGCAAGTCCGTGGCGGAACCG
ACTACTTTGGGTGTCCGTGTTTCCTTTTATTTTATTGTGGCTGCTTATGGTGACAATCACAGATTGTTAT
CATAAAGCGAATTGGATAGGATCAAGCTTATCGATACCGTCGACCTCGAGCTCGCCACCATGAATGGAGC
TATAGGAGGTGACCTTTTGCTCAATTTTCCTGACATGTCGGTCCTAGAGCGCCAAAGGGCTCACCTCAAG
TACCTCAATCCCACCTTTGATTCTCCTCTCGCCGGCTTCTTTGCCGATTCTTCAATGATTACCGGCGGCG
AGATGGACAGCTATCTTTCGACTGCCGGTTTGAATCTTCCGATGATGTACGGTGAGACGACGGTGGAAGG
TGATTCAAGACTCTCAATTTCGCCGGAAACGACGCTTGGGACTGGAAATTTCAAGGCAGCGAAGTTTGAT
ACAGAGACTAAGGATTGTAATGAGGCGGCGAAGAAGATGACGATGAACAGAGATGACCTAGTAGAAGAAG
GAGAAGAAGAGAAGTCGAAAATAACAGAGCAAAACAATGGGAGCACAAAAAGCATCAAGAAGATGAAACA
CAAAGCCAAGAAAGAAGAGAACAATTTCTCTAATGATTCATCTAAAGTGACGAAGGAATTGGAGAAAACG
GATTATATTCATGGTGGCGGTGGCTCTGGAGGTGGTGGGTCCGGAGGAGGCGGCCGCGAAGTGGAGCGAA
AAAAAGGTATTTTCGCAAATTTAATAATATTTGGACCTGGGCCAGTTTTAAATGAAAATGAGACTATAGA
TATAGGTATACAAAATCATTTTGCATCAAGGGAAGGCTTCGGGGGTATAATGCAAATGAAGTTTTGCCCA
GAATATGTAAGCGTATTTAATAATGTTCAAGAAAACAAAGGCGCAAGTATATTTAATAGACGTGGATATT
TTTCAGATCCAGCCTTGATATTAATGCATGAACTTATACATGTTTTACATGGATTATATGGCATTAAAGT
AGATGATTTACCAATTGTACCAAATGAAAAAAAATTTTTTATGCAATCTACAGATGCTATACAGGCAGAA
GAACTATATACATTTGGAGGACAAGATCCCAGCATCATAACTCCTTCTACGGATAAAAGTATCTATGATA
AAGTTTTGCAAAATTTTAGAGGGATAGTTGATAGACTTAACAAGGTTTTAGTTTGCATATCAGATCCTAA
CATTAATATTAATATATATAAAAATAAATTTAAAGATAAATATAAATTCGTTGAAGATTCTGAGGGAAAA
TATAGTATAGATGTAGAAAGTTTTGATAAATTATATAAAAGCTTAATGTTTGGTTTTACAGAAACTAATA
TAGCAGAAAATTATAAAATAAAAACTAGAGCTTCTTATTTTAGTGATTCCTTACCACCAGTAAAAATAAA
AAATTTATTAGATAATGAAATCTATACTATAGAGGAAGGGTTTAATATATCTGATAAAGATATGGAAAAA
GAATATAGAGGTCAGAATAAAGCTATAAATAAACAAGCTTATGAAGAAATTAGCAAGGAGCATTTGGCTG
TATATAAGATACAAATGTGTAAAAGTGTTAAATAGCCCGGGATCCACCGGATCTAGATAACTGATCATAA
TCAGCCATACCACATTTGTAGAGGTTTTACTTGCTTTAAAAAACCTCCCACACCTCCCCCTGAACCTGAA
ACATAAAATGAATGCAATTGTTGTTGTTAACTTGTTTATTGCAGCTTATAATGGTTACAAATAAAGCAAT
AGCATCACAAATTTCACAAATAAAGCATTTTTTTCACTGCATTCTAGTTGTGGTTTGTCCAAACTCATCA
ATGTATCTTAAGGCGTAAATTGTAAGCGTTAATATTTTGTTAAAATTCGCGTTAAATTTTTGTTAAATCA
GCTCATTTTTTAACCAATAGGCCGAAATCGGCAAAATCCCTTATAAATCAAAAGAATAGACCGAGATAGG
GT
[37 nt withheld, positions 3783-3819]
AAAGAACGTGGACTCCAACGTCAAAGG
[49 nt withheld, positions 3847-3895]
T
[91 nt withheld, positions 3897-3987]
G
[124 nt withheld, positions 3989-4112]
CAGGTGGCACTTTTCGGGGAAATGTGCGCGGAACCCCTATTTGTTTATTTTTCTAAATACATTCAAATAT
GTATCCGCTCATGAGACAATAACCCTGATAAATGCTTCAATAATATTGAAAAAGGAAGAGTCCTGAGGCG
GAAAGAACCAGCTGTGGAATGTGTGTCAGTTAGGGTGTGGAAAGTCCCCAGGCTCCCCAGCAGGCAGAAG
TATGCAAAGCATGCATCTCAATTAGTCAGCAACCAGGTGTGGAAAGTCCCCAGGCTCCCCAGCAGGCAGA
AGTATGCAAAGCATGCATCTCAATTAGTCAGCAACCATAGTCCCGCCCCTAACTCCGCCCATCCCGCCCC
TAACTCCGCCCAGTTCCGCCCATTCTCCGCCCCATGGCTGACTAATTTTTTTTATTTATGCAGAGGCCGA
GGCCGCCTCGGCCTCTGAGCTATTCCAGAAGTAGTGAGGAGGCTTTTTTGGAGGCCTAGGCTTTTGCAAA
GATCGATCAAGAGACAGGATGAGGATCGTTTCGCATGATTGAACAAGATGGATTGCACGCAGGTTCTCCG
GCCGCTTGGGTGGAGAGGCTATTCGGCTATGACTGGGCACAACAGACAATCGGCTGCTCTGATGCCGCCG
TGTTCCGGCTGTCAGCGCAGGGGCGCCCGGTTCTTTTTGTCAAGACCGACCTGTCCGGTGCCCTGAATGA
ACTGCAAGACGAGGCAGCGCGGCTATCGTGGCTGGCCACGACGGGCGTTCCTTGCGCAGCTGTGCTCGAC
GTTGTCACTGAAGCGGGAAGGGACTGGCTGCTATTGGGCGAAGTGCCGGGGCAGGATCTCCTGTCATCTC
ACCTTGCTCCTGCCGAGAAAGTATCCATCATGGCTGATGCAATGCGGCGGCTGCATACGCTTGATCCGGC
TACCTGCCCATTCGACCACCAAGCGAAACATCGCATCGAGCGAGCACGTACTCGGATGGAAGCCGGTCTT
GTCGATCAGGATGATCTGGACGAAGAGCATCAGGGGCTCGCGCCAGCCGAACTGTTCGCCAGGCTCAAGG
CGAGCATGCCCGACGGCGAGGATCTCGTCGTGACCCATGGCGATGCCTGCTTGCCGAATATCATGGTGGA
AAATGGCCGCTTTTCTGGATTCATCGACTGTGGCCGGCTGGGTGTGGCGGACCGCTATCAGGACATAGCG
TTGGCTACCCGTGATATTGCTGAAGAGCTTGGCGGCGAATGGGCTGACCGCTTCCTCGTGCTTTACGGTA
TCGCCGCTCCCGATTCGCAGCGCATCGCCTTCTATCGCCTTCTTGACGAGTTCTTCTGAGCGGGACTCTG
GGGTTCGAAATGACCGACCAAGCGACGCCCAACCTGCCATCACGAGATTTCGATTCCACCGCCGCCTTCT
ATGAAAGGTTGGGCTTCGGAATCGTTTTCCGGGACGCCGGCTGGATGATCCTCCAGCGCGGGGATCTCAT
GCTGGAGTTCTTCGCCCACCCTAGGGGGAGGCTAACTGAAACACGGAAGGAGACAATACCGGAAGGAACC
CGCGCTATGACGGCAATAAAAAGACAGAATAAAACGCACGGTGTTGGGTCGTTTGTTCATAAACGCGGGG
TTCGGTCCCAGGGCTGGCACTCTGTCGATACCCCACCGAGACCCCATTGGGGCCAATACGCCCGCGTTTC
TTCCTTTTCCCCACCCCACCCCCCAAGTTCGGGTGAAGGCCCAGGGCTCGCAGCCAACGTCGGGGCGGCA
GGCCCTGCCATAGCCTCAGGTTACTCATATATACTTTAGATTGATTTAAAACTTCATTTTTAATTTAAAA
GGATCTAGGTGAAGATCCTTTTTGATAATCTCATGACCAAAATCCCTTAACGTGAGTTTTCGTTCCACTG
AGCGTCAGACCCCGTAGAAAAGATCAAAGGATCTTCTTGAGATCCTTTTTTTCTGCGCGTAATCTGCTGC
TTGCAAACAAAAAAACCACCGCTACCAGCGGTGGTTTGTTTGCCGGATCAAGAGCTACCAACTCTTTTTC
CGAAGGTAACTGGCTTCAGCAGAGCGCAGATACCAAATACTGTTCTTCTAGTGTAGCCGTAGTTAGGCCA
CCACTTCAAGAACTCTGTAGCACCGCCTACATACCTCGCTCTGCTAATCCTGTTACCAGTGGCTGCTGCC
AGTGGCGATAAGTCGTGTCTTACCGGGTTGGACTCAAGACGATAGTTACCGGATAAGGCGCAGCGGTCGG
GCTGAACGGGGGGTTCGTGCACACAGCCCAGCTTGGAGCGAACGACCTACACCGAACTGAGATACCTACA
GCGTGAGCTATGAGAAAGCGCCACGCTTCCCGAAGGGAGAAAGGCGGACAGGTATCCGGTAAGCGGCAGG
GTCGGAACAGGAGAGCGCACGAGGGAGCTTCCAGGGGGAAACGCCTGGTATCTTTATAGTCCTGTCGGGT
TTCGCCACCTCTGACTTGAGCGTCGATTTTTGTGATGCTCGTCAGGGGGGCGGAGCCTATGGAAAAACGC
CAGCAACGCGGCCTTTTTACGGTTCCTGGCCTTTTGCTGGCCTTTTGCTCACATGTTCTTTCCTGCGTTA
TCCCCTGATTCTGTGGATAACCGTATTACCGCCATGCAT
